Addgene plasmid #72871: pKF295
Purpose: expression of improved FLP recombinase
Depositing lab: Klaus Foerstemann. Depositing organization: Ludwig-Maximilians-Universitaet Muenchen (LMU). Publication: A Comprehensive Toolbox for Genome Editing in Cultured Drosophila melanogaster Cells. Kunzelmann S, Bottcher R, Schmidts I, Forstemann K. G3 (Bethesda). 2016 Jun 1;6(6):1777-85. doi: 10.1534/g3.116.028241. PubMed 27172193.
Backbone
  Vector backbone: pCASPER
  Backbone size w/o insert (bp): 10090
  Total vector size (bp): 11362
  Modifications to backbone: contains ubi63E promoter and a SV40 polyA-signal
  Vector type: Insect Expression
  Selectable markers: mini-white
Growth in bacteria
  Bacterial resistance: Ampicillin, 100 μg/mL
  Growth temperature: 37°C
  Growth strain: DH5alpha
  Copy number: High Copy
Gene/Insert
  Gene/Insert name: FLP recombinase
  Species: S. cerevisiae (budding yeast)
  Insert size (bp): 1272
  Mutation: P2->S, added NLS
  Entrez Gene: flp
  Cloning method: Restriction Enzyme; 5′ cloning site BamHi (not destroyed); 3′ cloning site NotI (not destroyed)
  Sequencing primers: 5′ tcccatttttattccccagccag; 3′ TGATCAGATAAGTTCAATGATATCCA
Terms and licenses: Academic/Nonprofit Terms; Industry Terms: Not Available to Industry
Depositor comments: this vector is very similar to pMH5 (addgene 52531) but contains an activating point mutation (P2->S) and an additional N-terminal NLS
How to cite: pKF295 was a gift from Klaus Foerstemann (Addgene plasmid # 72871 ; http://n2t.net/addgene:72871 ; RRID:Addgene_72871)
