[The description below was written by a language model from this plasmid's Addgene catalogue record and pLannotate feature annotations shown in this document.]
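Description:
pKF295 is an insect expression plasmid built on the pCASPER P-element transformation backbone and designed to express an improved FLP recombinase in Drosophila cells. It is about 11.4 kb in total and is propagated in E. coli as a high-copy plasmid through a ColE1/pUC-type origin, with ampicillin selection provided by the β-lactamase gene and its native promoter. As expected for pCASPER, the feature table shows P element 5' and 3' ends and the mini-white eye-colour marker, a shortened white gene lacking part of its first intron, which is the recorded selectable marker. A minimal φC31 attB site is also annotated within pBR322-derived backbone remnants (rop and bom fragments), although the record does not comment on its intended use.

The payload is the Saccharomyces cerevisiae FLP coding sequence, roughly 1.3 kb, cloned between BamHI and NotI sites. According to the catalogue entry, the backbone was modified to carry the ubi63E (ubiquitin) promoter upstream and an SV40 polyadenylation signal downstream. The promoter itself is not annotated in the feature table, but presumably lies in the unannotated region preceding the FLP reading frame. The SV40 poly(A) signal and an adjacent large T antigen fragment appear just after the FLP reading frame. The recombinase differs from the version in a closely related earlier plasmid by an activating P2S point mutation and an added N-terminal nuclear localisation signal, both intended to increase activity.

FLP catalyses site-specific recombination between FRT sites, so this plasmid serves to excise or rearrange FRT-flanked sequences. It was deposited as part of a genome-editing toolbox for cultured Drosophila melanogaster cells.
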