Features (pLannotate 1.2.2; 15 found; start..end, strand, type, name):
   2100..3367    +  CDS            FLP (fragment): site-specific recombinase FLP is a site-specific recombinase from Saccharomyces cerevisiae. Recombination occurs at FRT sequences.
   3383..3466    +  CDS            large T antigen (fragment): large T antigen from SV40 (simian virus 40)
   3489..3570    +  polyA_signal   SV40 poly(A) signal: SV40 polyadenylation signal
   3612..7740    +  gene           mini-white: white; This modified version of the white gene lacks part of the first intron.
   7751..8336    -  misc_feature   P element 5' end: No description available
   8337..8565    -  CDS            mini-white (fragment): Drosophila white gene eye color pigment; white; This is a modified version of the white gene lacking part of the first intron.
   8571..9159    -  rep_origin     ori: high-copy-number ColE1/pMB1/pBR322/pUC origin of replication
   9330..10190   -  CDS            AmpR: β-lactamase; bla; confers resistance to ampicillin, carbenicillin, and related antibiotics
  10191..10295   -  promoter       AmpR promoter: bla
  10390..10425   +  CDS            rop (fragment): Rop protein, which maintains plasmids at low copy number; rop
  10527..10583   +  misc_feature   bom (fragment): basis of mobility region from pBR322
  10581..10614   +  protein_bind   attB: minimal attB site for the φC31 integrase (Groth et al., 2000) phage φC31 integrase
  10616..10638   +  misc_feature   bom (fragment): basis of mobility region from pBR322
  10637..11139   -  gene           mini-white (fragment): white; This modified version of the white gene lacks part of the first intron.
  11139..11371   -  misc_feature   P element 3' end: P element 3' end
>Addgene plasmid #72871 | pKF295 | depositor full sequence | sequence record 139715 | pKF295 sequence 11371 bps
AAGCTTGGGCTGCAGGTCGACTCTAGCTAGAGGATGTCGCCGGAACGCAGCGACAGGGATTCCAATGTGT
CCGTATCCTTCAGGCTTTTGCCCTTCAGTTCCAGGCGCAGCGACTGGCGATTCGCGTGTGGGGTCTGCTT
CAGGGTCTTGTGGATTAGGGCGCGCAGATCGCCGATGGGCGTGGCGCCGGAGGGCACCTTCACCTTGCCG
TACGGCTTGCTGTTCTTCGCGTTCAAAATCTCCAGCTCCATTTTGCTTTCGGTGCGCTTGCAATCAGTAC
TGTCCAAAATCGAAAATCGCCGAACCGTAGTGTGACCGTGCGGGGCTCTGCGAAAATAAACTTTTTTAGG
TATATGGCCACACACGGGGAAAGCACAGTGGATTATATGTATTAATATATTATGCAGGTTTTCATTACTT
ATCCAGATGTAAGCCCACTTAAAGCGATTTAACAATTATTTGCCGAAAGAGTATAAACAAATTTCACATA
AAAATGGATTAAGAAAAGCTTGTGTAAGATTATGCGCAGCGTTGCCAGATAGCTCCATTTAAAACACTTC
AAAAACAATAAGTTTAGAAAATATATACATAAATAGCAGTCGTTGCCGCAACGCTCAACACATCACACTT
TTAAAACACCCTTTACCTACACAGAATTACTTTTTAAATTTCCAGTCAAGCTGCGAGTTTCAAAATTATA
GCCGGTAGAGAAGACAGTGCTATTTCAAAAGCAAACTAACAAGGGTCTTAAATTTCAAAACACCAATCCT
AACAAGCCTTGGACTTTTGTAAGTTTAGATCAAAGGTGGCATTGCATTCAATGTCATGGTAAGAAGTAGG
TCGTCTAGGTAGAAATCCTCATTCAGCCGGTCAAGTCAGTACGAGAAAGGTCTCAATTTGAAATTGTCTT
AAAAATATTTTATTGTTTTGTACTGTGGTGAGTTTAAACGAAAAACACAAAAAAAAAGTGATACACAGAA
ATCATAAAAAATTTTAATACAAGGTATTCGTACGTATCAAAAACATTTCGGCACAATTTTTTTTCTCTGT
ACTAAAGTGTTACGAACACTACGGTATTTTTTAGTGATTTTCAACGGACACCGAAGGTATATAAACAGCG
TTCGCGAACGGTCGCCTTCAAAACCAATTGACATTTGCAGCAGCAAGTACAAGTAGAAAGTAAAGCGCAA
TCAGCGAAAAATTTATACTTAATTGTTGGTGATTAAAGTACAATTAAAAGAACATTCTCGAAAGTCACAA
GAAACGTAAGTTTTTAACTCGCTGTTACCAATTAGTAATAAGAGCAACAAGACGTTGAGTAATTTCAAGA
AAAACTGCATTTCAAGGTCTTTGTTCGGCCATTTTTTTTTTATTCAACGCTCTACGTAATTACAAAATAA
GAAATTGGCAGCCACGCATCTTGTTTTCCCAATGAATTGGCATCAAAACGCAAACAAATCTATAAATAAA
ACTTGCGTGTTGATTTTCGCCAAGATTTATTGGCAAATTGTGAAATTCGCAGTGACGCATTTGAAAATTC
GAGAAATCACGAACGCACTCGAGCATTTGTGTGCATGTTATTAGTTAGTTGTTTAGTTAATTGAAGTATT
TACCAACGAAATCCACTTATTTTTAGCTGAAATAGAGTAGGTTGCTTAAACAAAGCCACGTCTGAAAATT
TCTTATTGCTTGTAGTTGTGACGTCACCATATACACACAAAATAATGTGTATGCATGCATTTCAGCTGTG
TATATATACATGCACACACTCGCAACACGAAAACGATGACGAAGCAACGGAACAAAGGTTTCTCAACTAC
CCTTTGTTCCCTGTTTCTTCGCTTTCCTTTGTTCCAATATTCGTAGAGGGTTAATAGGGGTTTCTCAACA
AAGTTGGCGTCGATAAATAAGTTTCCCATTTTTATTCCCCAGCCAGAAGTTAGTTTCAATAGTTTTGTAA
TTTCAACGAAACTCATTTGATTTCGTACTAATTTTCCACATCTCTATTTTCTGCCCGCAGAATAATCCAA
ACTGCAGGTCGACTCTAGCTAGAGGATCCTCCAAAATGGTGCCAAAGAAAAAGCGTAAGGTCTCGATGTC
ACAATTTGGTATATTATGTAAAACACCACCTAAGGTGCTTGTTCGTCAGTTTGTGGAAAGGTTTGAAAGA
CCTTCAGGTGAGAAAATAGCATTATGTGCTGCTGAACTAACCTATTTATGTTGGATGATTACACATAACG
GAACAGCAATCAAGAGAGCCACATTCATGAGCTATAATACTATCATAAGCAATTCGCTGAGTTTCGATAT
TGTCAATAAATCACTCCAGTTTAAATACAAGACGCAAAAAGCAACAATTCTGGAAGCCTCATTAAAGAAA
TTGATTCCTGCTTGGGAATTTACAATTATTCCTTACTATGGACAAAAACATCAATCTGATATCACTGATA
TTGTAAGTAGTTTGCAATTACAGTTCGAATCATCGGAAGAAGCAGATAAGGGAAATAGCCACAGTAAAAA
AATGCTTAAAGCACTTCTAAGTGAGGGTGAAAGCATCTGGGAGATCACTGAGAAAATACTAAATTCGTTT
GAGTATACTTCGAGATTTACAAAAACAAAAACTTTATACCAATTCCTCTTCCTAGCTACTTTCATCAATT
GTGGAAGATTCAGCGATATTAAGAACGTTGATCCGAAATCATTTAAATTAGTCCAAAATAAGTATCTGGG
AGTAATAATCCAGTGTTTAGTGACAGAGACAAAGACAAGCGTTAGTAGGCACATATACTTCTTTAGCGCA
AGGGGTAGGATCGATCCACTTGTATATTTGGATGAATTTTTGAGGAATTCTGAACCAGTCCTAAAACGAG
TAAATAGGACCGGCAATTCTTCAAGCAATAAACAGGAATACCAATTATTAAAAGATAACTTAGTCAGATC
GTACAATAAAGCTTTGAAGAAAAATGCGCCTTATTCAATCTTTGCTATAAAAAATGGCCCAAAATCCCAC
ATTGGAAGACATTTGATGACCTCATTTCTTTCAATGAAGGGCCTAACGGAGTTGACTAATGTTGTGGGAA
ATTGGAGCGATAAGCGTGCTTCTGCCGTGGCCAGGACAACGTATACTCATCAGATAACAGCAATACCTGA
TCACTACTTCGCACTAGTTTCTCGGTACTATGCATATGATCCATTATCAAAGGAAATGATAGCATTGAAG
GATGAGACTAATCCAATTGAGGAGTGGCAGCATATAGAACAGCTAAAGGGTAGTGCTGAAGGAAGCATAC
GATACCCCGCATGGAATGGGATAATATCACAGGAGGTACTAGACTACCTTTCATCCTACATAAATAGACG
CATATAAGCGGCCGCGACTCTAGATCATAATCAGCCATACCACATTTGTAGAGGTTTTACTTGCTTTAAA
AAACCTCCCACACCTCCCCCTGAACCTGAAACATAAAATGAATGCAATTGTTGTTGTTAACTTGTTTATT
GCAGCTTATAATGGTTACAAATAAAGCAATAGCATCACAAATTTCACAAATAAAGCATTTTTTTCACTGC
ATTCTAGTTGTGGTTTGTCCAAACTCATCAATGTATGAATTCTAGTATGTATGTAAGTTAATAAAACCCA
TTTTTGCGGAAAGTAGATAAAAAAAACATTTTTTTTTTTTACTGCACTGGATATCATTGAACTTATCTGA
TCAGTTTTAAATTTACTTCGATCCAAGGGTATTTGATGTACCAGGTTCTTTCGATTACCTCTCACTCAAA
ATGACATTCCACTCAAAGTCAGCGCTGTTTGCCTCCTTCTCTGTCCACAGAAATATCGCCGTCTCTTTCG
CCGCTGCGTCCGCTATCTCTTTCGCCACCGTTTGTAGCGTTACGTAGCGTCAATGTCCGCCTTCAGTTGC
ATTTTGTCAGCGGTTTCGTGACGAAGCTCCAAGCGGTTTACGCCATCAATTAAACACAAAGTGCTGTGCC
AAAACTCCTCTCGCTTCTTATTTTTGTTTGTTTTTTGAGTGATTGGGGTGGTGATTGGTTTTGGGTGGGT
AAGCAGGGGAAAGTGTGAAAAATCCCGGCAATGGGCCAAGAGGATCAGGAGCTATTAATTCGCGGAGGCA
GCAAACACCCATCTGCCGAGCATCTGAACAATGTGAGTAGTACATGTGCATACATCTTAAGTTCACTTGA
TCTATAGGAACTGCGATTGCAACATCAAATTGTCTGCGGCGTGAGAACTGCGACCCACAAAAATCCCAAA
CCGCAATTGCACAAACAAATAGTGACACGAAACAGATTATTCTGGTAGCTGTTCTCGCTATATAAGACAA
TTTTTGAGATCATATCATGATCAAGACATCTAAAGGCATTCATTTTCGACTATATTCTTTTTTACAAAAA
ATATAACAACCAGATATTTTAAGCTGATCCTAGATGCACAAAAAATAAATAAAAGTATAAACCTACTTCG
TAGGATACTTCGTTTTGTTCGGGGTTAGATGAGCATAACGCTTGTAGTTGATATTTGAGATCCCCTATCA
TTGCAGGGTGACAGCGGAGCGGCTTCGCAGAGCTGCATTAACCAGGGCTTCGGGCAGGCCAAAAACTACG
GCACGCTCCTGCCACCCAGTCCGCCGGAGGACTCCGGTTCAGGGAGCGGCCAACTAGCCGAGAACCTCAC
CTATGCCTGGCACAATATGGACATCTTTGGGGCGGTCAATCAGCCGGGCTCCGGATGGCGGCAGCTGGTC
AACCGGACACGCGGACTATTCTGCAACGAGCGACACATACCGGCGCCCAGGAAACATTTGCTCAAGAACG
GTGAGTTTCTATTCGCAGTCGGCTGATCTGTGTGAAATCTTAATAAAGGGTCCAATTACCAATTTGAAAC
TCAGTTTGCGGCGTGGCCTATCCGGGCGAACTTTTGGCCGTGATGGGCAGTTCCGGTGCCGGAAAGACGA
CCCTGCTGAATGCCCTTGCCTTTCGATCGCCGCAGGGCATCCAAGTATCGCCATCCGGGATGCGACTGCT
CAATGGCCAACCTGTGGACGCCAAGGAGATGCAGGCCAGGTGCGCCTATGTCCAGCAGGATGACCTCTTT
ATCGGCTCCCTAACGGCCAGGGAACACCTGATTTTCCAGGCCATGGTGCGGATGCCACGACATCTGACCT
ATCGGCAGCGAGTGGCCCGCGTGGATCAGGTGATCCAGGAGCTTTCGCTCAGCAAATGTCAGCACACGAT
CATCGGTGTGCCCGGCAGGGTGAAAGGTCTGTCCGGCGGAGAAAGGAAGCGTCTGGCATTCGCCTCCGAG
GCACTAACCGATCCGCCGCTTCTGATCTGCGATGAGCCCACCTCCGGACTGGACTCATTTACCGCCCACA
GCGTCGTCCAGGTGCTGAAGAAGCTGTCGCAGAAGGGCAAGACCGTCATCCTGACCATTCATCAGCCGTC
TTCCGAGCTGTTTGAGCTCTTTGACAAGATCCTTCTGATGGCCGAGGGCAGGGTAGCTTTCTTGGGCACT
CCCAGCGAAGCCGTCGACTTCTTTTCCTAGTGAGTTCGATGTGTTTATTAAGGGTATCTAGCATTACATT
ACATCTCAACTCCTATCCAGCGTGGGTGCCCAGTGTCCTACCAACTACAATCCGGCGGACTTTTACGTAC
AGGTGTTGGCCGTTGTGCCCGGACGGGAGATCGAGTCCCGTGATCGGATCGCCAAGATATGCGACAATTT
TGCTATTAGCAAAGTAGCCCGGGATATGGAGCAGTTGTTGGCCACCAAAAATTTGGAGAAGCCACTGGAG
CAGCCGGAGAATGGGTACACCTACAAGGCCACCTGGTTCATGCAGTTCCGGGCGGTCCTGTGGCGATCCT
GGCTGTCGGTGCTCAAGGAACCACTCCTCGTAAAAGTGCGACTTATTCAGACAACGGTGAGTGGTTCCAG
TGGAAACAAATGATATAACGCTTACAATTCTTGGAAACAAATTCGCTAGATTTTAGTTAGAATTGCCTGA
TTCCACACCCTTCTTAGTTTTTTTCAATGAGATGTATAGTTTATAGTTTTGCAGAAAATAAATAAATTTC
ATTTAACTCGCGAACATGTTGAAGATATGAATATTAATGAGATGCGAGTAACATTTTAATTTGCAGATGG
TTGCCATCTTGATTGGCCTCATCTTTTTGGGCCAACAACTCACGCAAGTGGGCGTGATGAATATCAACGG
AGCCATCTTCCTCTTCCTGACCAACATGACCTTTCAAAACGTCTTTGCCACGATAAATGTAAGTCTTGTT
TAGAATACATTTGCATATTAATAATTTACTAACTTTCTAATGAATCGATTCGATTTAGGTGTTCACCTCA
GAGCTGCCAGTTTTTATGAGGGAGGCCCGAAGTCGACTTTATCGCTGTGACACATACTTTCTGGGCAAAA
CGATTGCCGAATTACCGCTTTTTCTCACAGTGCCACTGGTCTTCACGGCGATTGCCTATCCGATGATCGG
ACTGCGGGCCGGAGTGCTGCACTTCTTCAACTGCCTGGCGCTGGTCACTCTGGTGGCCAATGTGTCAACG
TCCTTCGGATATCTAATATCCTGCGCCAGCTCCTCGACCTCGATGGCGCTGTCTGTGGGTCCGCCGGTTA
TCATACCATTCCTGCTCTTTGGCGGCTTCTTCTTGAACTCGGGCTCGGTGCCAGTATACCTCAAATGGTT
GTCGTACCTCTCATGGTTCCGTTACGCCAACGAGGGTCTGCTGATTAACCAATGGGCGGACGTGGAGCCG
GGCGAAATTAGCTGCACATCGTCGAACACCACGTGCCCCAGTTCGGGCAAGGTCATCCTGGAGACGCTTA
ACTTCTCCGCCGCCGATCTGCCGCTGGACTACGTGGGTCTGGCCATTCTCATCGTGAGCTTCCGGGTGCT
CGCATATCTGGCTCTAAGACTTCGGGCCCGACGCAAGGAGTAGCCGACATATATCCGAAATAACTGCTTG
TTTTTTTTTTTACCATTATTACCATCGTGTTTACTGTTTATTGCCCCCTCAAAAAGCTAATGTAATTATA
TTTGTGCCAATAAAAACAAGATATGACCTATAGAATACAAGTATTTCCCCTTCGAACATCCCCACAAGTA
GACTTTGGATTTGTCTTCTAACCAAAAGACTTACACACCTGCATACCTTACATCAAAAACTCGTTTATCG
CTACATAAAACACCGGGATATATTTTTTATATACATACTTTTCAAATCGCGCGCCCTCTTCATAATTCAC
CTCCACCACACCACGTTTCGTAGTTGCTCTTTCGCTGTCTCCCACCCGCTCTCCGCAACACATTCACCTT
TTGTTCGACGACCTTGGAGCGACTGTCGTTAGTTCCGCGCGATTCGGTTCGCTCAAATGGTTCCGAGTGG
TTCATTTCGTCTCAATAGAAATTAGTAATAAATATTTGTATGTACAATTTATTTGCTCCAATATATTTGT
ATATATTTCCCTCACAGCTATATTTATTCTAATTTAATATTATGACTTTTTAAGGTAATTTTTTGTGACC
TGTTCGGAGTGATTAGCGTTACAATTTGAACTGAAAGTGACATCCAGTGTTTGTTCCTTGTGTAGATGCA
TCTCAAAAAAATGGTGGGCATAATAGTGTTGTTTATATATATCAAAAATAACAACTATAATAATAAGAAT
ACATTTAATTTAGAAAATGCTTGGATTTCACTGGAACTAGAATTAATTCGGCTGCTGCTCTAAACGACGC
ATTTCGTACTCCAAAGTACGAATTTTTTCCCTCAAGCTCTTATTTTCATTAAACAATGAACAGGACCTAA
CGCACAGTCACGTTATTGTTTACATAAATGATTTTTTTTACTATTCAAACTTACTCTGTTTGTGTACTCC
CACTGGTATAGCCTTCTTTTATCTTTTCTGGTTCAGGCTCTATCACTTTACTAGGTACGGCATCTGCGTT
GAGTCGCCTCCTTTTAAATGTCTGACCTTTTGCAGGTGCAGCCTTCCACTGCGAATCTTTAAAGTGGGTA
TCACAAATTTGGGAGTTTTCACCAAGGCTGCACCCAAGGCTCTGCTCCCACAATTTTCTCTTAATAGCAC
ACTTCGGCACGTGAATTAATTTTACTCCAGTCACAGCTTTGCAGCAAAATTTGCAATATTTCATTTTTTT
TTATTCCACGTAAGGGTTAATGTTTTCAAAAAAAAATTCGTCCGCACACAACCTTTCCTCTCAACAAGCA
AACGTGCACTGAATTTAAGTGTATACTTCGGTAAGCTTCGGCTATCGACGGGACCACCTTATGTTATTTC
ATCATGGGCCAGACCCACGTAGTCCAGCGGCAGATCGGCGGCGGAGAAGTTAAGCGTCTCCAGGATGACC
TTGCCCGAACTGGGGCACGTGGTGTTCGACGATGTGCAGCTAATTTCGCCCGGCTCCACGTCCGCCCATT
GGTTAATCAGCAGACCCTCGTTGGCGTAACGGAACCATGAGAGGTACGACAACCATTTGAGGTATACTGG
CACCGAGCCCGAGTTCAAGAAGAAGGCGTTTTTCCATAGGCTCCGCCCCCCTGACGAGCATCACAAAAAT
CGACGCTCAAGTCAGAGGTGGCGAAACCCGACAGGACTATAAAGATACCAGGCGTTTCCCCCTGGAAGCT
CCCTCGTGCGCTCTCCTGTTCCGACCCTGCCGCTTACCGGATACCTGTCCGCCTTTCTCCCTTCGGGAAG
CGTGGCGCTTTCTCAATGCTCACGCTGTAGGTATCTCAGTTCGGTGTAGGTCGTTCGCTCCAAGCTGGGC
TGTGTGCACGAACCCCCCGTTCAGCCCGACCGCTGCGCCTTATCCGGTAACTATCGTCTTGAGTCCAACC
CGGTAAGACACGACTTATCGCCACTGGCAGCAGCCACTGGTAACAGGATTAGCAGAGCGAGGTATGTAGG
CGGTGCTACAGAGTTCTTGAAGTGGTGGCCTAACTACGGCTACACTAGAAGGACAGTATTTGGTATCTGC
GCTCTGCTGAAGCCAGTTACCTTCGGAAAAAGAGTTGGTAGCTCTTGATCCGGCAAACAAACCACCGCTG
GTAGCGGTGGTTTTTTTGTTTGCAAGCAGCAGATTACGCGCAGAAAAAAAGGATCTCAAGAAGATCCTTT
GATCTTTTCTACGGGGTCTGACGCTCAGTGGAACGAAAACTCACGTTAAGGGATTTTGGTCATGAGATTA
TCAAAAAGGATCTTCACCTAGATCCTTTTAAATTAAAAATGAAGTTTTAAATCAATCTAAAGTATATATG
AGTAAACTTGGTCTGACAGTTACCAATGCTTAATCAGTGAGGCACCTATCTCAGCGATCTGTCTATTTCG
TTCATCCATAGTTGCCTGACTCCCCGTCGTGTAGATAACTACGATACGGGAGGGCTTACCATCTGGCCCC
AGTGCTGCAATGATACCGCGAGACCCACGCTCACCGGCTCCAGATTTATCAGCAATAAACCAGCCAGCCG
GAAGGGCCGAGCGCAGAAGTGGTCCTGCAACTTTATCCGCCTCCATCCAGTCTATTAATTGTTGCCGGGA
AGCTAGAGTAAGTAGTTCGCCAGTTAATAGTTTGCGCAACGTTGTTGCCATTGCTACAGGCATCGTGGTG
TCACGCTCGTCGTTTGGTATGGCTTCATTCAGCTCCGGTTCCCAACGATCAAGGCGAGTTACATGATCCC
CCATGTTGTGCAAAAAAGCGGTTAGCTCCTTCGGTCCTCCGATCGTTGTCAGAAGTAAGTTGGCCGCAGT
GTTATCACTCATGGTTATGGCAGCACTGCATAATTCTCTTACTGTCATGCCATCCGTAAGATGCTTTTCT
GTGACTGGTGAGTACTCAACCAAGTCATTCTGAGAATAGTGTATGCGGCGACCGAGTTGCTCTTGCCCGG
CGTCAATACGGGATAATACCGCGCCACATAGCAGAACTTTAAAAGTGCTCATCATTGGAAAACGTTCTTC
GGGGCGAAAACTCTCAAGGATCTTACCGCTGTTGAGATCCAGTTCGATGTAACCCACTCGTGCACCCAAC
TGATCTTCAGCATCTTTTACTTTCACCAGCGTTTCTGGGTGAGCAAAAACAGGAAGGCAAAATGCCGCAA
AAAAGGGAATAAGGGCGACACGGAAATGTTGAATACTCATACTCTTCCTTTTTCAATATTATTGAAGCAT
TTATCAGGGTTATTGTCTCATGAGCGGATACATATTTGAATGTATTTAGAAAAATAAACAAATAGGGGTT
CCGCGCACATTTCCCCGAAAAGTGCCACCTGACGTCTAAGAAACCATTATTATCATGACATTAACCTATA
AAAATAGGCGTATCACGAGGCCCTTTCGTCTCGCGCGTTTCGGTGATGACGGTGAAAACCTCTGACACAT
GCAGCTCCCGGAGACGGTCACAGCTTGTCTGTAAGCGGATGCCGGGAGCAGACAAGCCCGTCAGGGCGCG
TCAGCGGGTGTTGGCGGGTGTCGGGGCTGGCTTAACTATGCGGCATCAGAGCAGATTGTACTGAGAGTGC
ACCATATGGGGTGCCAGGGCGTGCCCTTGGGCTCCCCGGGCGCGTATATGCGGTGTGAAATACCGCACCG
AATCGCGCGGAACTAACGACAGTCGCTCCAAGGTCGTCGAACAAAAGGTGAATGTGTTGCGGAGAGCGGG
TGGGAGACAGCGAAAGAGCAACTACGAAACGTGGTGTGGTGGAGGTGAATTATGAAGAGGGCGCGCGATT
TGAAAAGTATGTATATAAAAAATATATCCCGGTGTTTTATGTAGCGATAAACGAGTTTTTGATGTAAGGT
ATGCAGGTGTGTAAGTCTTTTGGTTAGAAGACAAATCCAAAGTCTACTTGTGGGGATGTTCGAAGGGGAA
ATACTTGTATTCTATAGGTCATATCTTGTTTTTATTGGCACAAATATAATTACATTAGCTTTTTGAGGGG
GCAATAAACAGTAAACACGATGGTAATAATGGTAAAAAAAAAAACAAGCAGTTATTTCGGATATATGTCG
GCTACTCCTTGCGTCGGGCCCGAAGTCTTAGAGCCAGATATGCGAGCACCCGGAAGCTCACGATGAGAAT
GGCCAGACCATGATGAAATAACATAAGGTGGTCCCGTCGGCAAGAGACATCCACTTAACGTATGCTTGCA
ATAAGTGCGAGTGAAAGGAATAGTATTCTGAGTGTCGTATTGAGTCTGAGTGAGACAGCGATATGATTGT
TGATTAACCCTTAGCATGTCCGTGGGGTTTGAATTAACTCATAATATTAATTAGACGAAATTATTTTTAA
AGTTTTATTTTTAATAATTTGCGAGTACGCA
