>Addgene plasmid #72871 | pKF295 | addgene partial sequence | sequence record 139712 | miniwhite-R 5'-AAGAGATAGCGGACGCAGCG-3'
ACAGCGCTGACTTTGAGTGGAATGTCATTTTGAGTGAGAGGTAATCGAAAGAACCTGGTACATCAAATAC
CCTTGGATCGAAGTAAATTTAAAACTGATCAGATAAGTTCAATGATATCCAGTGCAGTAAAAAAAAAAAA
TGTTTTTTTTATCTACTTTCCGCAAAAATGGGTTTTATTAACTTACATACATACTAGAATTCATACATTG
ATGAGTTTGGACAAACCACAACTAGAATGCAGTGAAAAAAATGCTTTATTTGTGAAATTTGTGATGCTAT
TGCTTTATTTGTAACCATTATAAGCTGCAATAAACAAGTTAACAACAACAATTGCATTCATTTTATGTTT
CAGGTTCAGGGGGAGGTGTGGGAGGTTTTTTAAAGCAAGTAAAACCTCTACAAATGTGGTATGGCTGATT
ATGATCTAGAGTCGCGGCCGCTTATATGCGTCTATTTATGTAGGATGAAAGGTAGTCTAGTACCTCCTGT
GATATTATCCCATTCCATGCGGGGTATCGTATGCTTCCTTCAGCACTACCCTTTAGCTGTTCTATATGCT
GCCACTCCTCAATTGGATTAGTCTCATCCTTCAATGCTATCATTTCCTTTGATAATGGATCATATGCATA
GTACCGAGAAACTAGTGCGAAGTAGTGATCAGGTATTGCTGTTATCTGATGAGTATACGTTGTCCTGGCC
ACGGCAGAAGCACGCTTATCGCTCCAATTT
