>Addgene plasmid #72871 | pKF295 | addgene partial sequence | sequence record 139714 | EBV-rev 5'-GTGGTTTGTCCAAACTCATC-3'
GTAGATAAAAAAAACATTTTTTTTTTTTACTGCACTGGATATCATTGAACTTATCTGATCAGTTTTAAAT
TTACTTCGATCCAAGGGTATTTGATGTACCAGGTTCTTTCGATTACCTCTCACTCAAAATGACATTCCAC
TCAAAGTCAGCGCTGTTTGCCTCCTTCTCTGTCCACAGAAATATCGCCGTCTCTTTCGCCGCTGCGTCCG
CTATCTCTTTCGCCACCGTTTGTAGCGTTACGTAGCGTCAATGTCCGCCTTCAGTTGCATTTTGTCAGCG
GTTTCGTGACGAAGCTCCAAGCGGTTTACGCCATCAATTAAACACAAAGTGCTGTGCCAAAACTCCTCTC
GCTTCTTATTTTTGTTTGTTTTTTGAGTGATTGGGGTGGTGATTGGTTTTGGGTGGGTAAGCAGGGGAAA
GTGTGAAAAATCCCGGCAATGGGCCAAGAGGATCAGGAGCTATTAATTCGCGGAGGCAGCAAACACCCAT
CTGCCGAGCATCTGAACAATGTGAGTAGTACATGTGCATACATCTTAAGTTCACTTGATCTATAGGAACT
GCGATTGCAACATCAAATTGTCTGCGGCGTGAGAACTGCGACCCACAAAAATCCCAAACCGCAATTGCAC
AAACAAATAGTGACACGAAACAGATTATTCTGGTAGCTGTTCTCGCTATATAAGACAATTTTTGAGATCA
TATCATGATCAAGACATCTAAAGGCATTCATTTTCGACTATATTCTTTTTTACAAA
